Addgene plasmid #230488: AiP14288 - pAAV-AiE0356h_3xC5-minBG-SYFP2-WPRE3-BGHpA (Alias: CN4288)
Purpose: AiE0356h_3xC5 is an enhancer sequence, designed to drive AAV-mediated transgene expression in specific populations of brain cells
Depositing lab: Allen Institute for Brain Science & Jonathan Ting. Depositing organization: Allen Institute. Publication: A suite of enhancer AAVs and transgenic mouse lines for genetic access to cortical cell types. Ben-Simon Y, Hooper M, Narayan S, Daigle TL, Dwivedi D, Way SW, Oster A, Stafford DA, Mich JK, Taormina MJ, Martinez RA, Opitz-Araya X, Roth JR, Alexander JR, Allen S, Amster A, Arbuckle J, Ayala A, Baker PM, Bakken TE, Barcelli T, Barta S, Bendrick J, Bertagnolli D, Bielstein C, Bishwakarma P, Bowlus J, Boyer G, Brouner K, Casian B, Casper T, Chakka AB, Chakrabarty R, Chance RK, Chavan S, Clark M, Colbert K, Collman F, Daniel S, Departee M, DiValentin P, Donadio N, Dotson N, Egdorf T, Fliss T, Gabitto M, Garcia J, Gary A, Gasperini M, Gloe J, Goldy J, Gore BB, Graybuck L, Greisman N, Haeseleer F, Halterman C, Haradon Z, Hastings SD, Helback O, Ho W, Hockemeyer D, Huang C, Huff S, Hunker A, Johansen N, Jones D, Juneau Z, Kalmbach B, Kannan M, Khem S, Kussick E, Kutsal R, Larsen R, Lee C, Lee AY, Leibly M, Lenz GH, Li S, Liang E, Lusk N, Madigan Z, Malloy J, Malone J, McCue R, Melchor J, Mollenkopf T, Moosman S, Morin E, Newman D, Ng L, Ngo K, Omstead V, Otto S, Oyama A, Pena N, Pham T, Phillips E, Pom CA, Potekhina L, Ransford S, Ray PL, Rette D, Reynoldson C, Rimorin C, Rocha D, Ruiz A, Sanchez REA, Sawyer L, Sedeno-Cortes A, Sevigny JP, Shapovalova N, Shepard N, Shulga L, Sigler AR, Siverts L, Soliman S, Somasundaram S, Staats B, Stewart K, Szelenyi E, Tieu M, Trader C, Tran A, van Velthoven CTJ, Walker M, Wang Y, Weed N, Wirthlin M, Wood T, Wynalda B, Yao Z, Zhou T, Ariza J, Dee N, Reding M, Ronellenfitch K, Mufti S, Sunkin SM, Smith KA, Esposito L, Waters J, Thyagarajan B, Yao S, Lein ES, Zeng H, Levi BP, Ngai J, Ting JT, Tasic B. Cell. 2025 May 16:S0092-8674(25)00513-6. doi: 10.1016/j.cell.2025.05.002. PubMed 40403729.
Backbone
  Vector backbone: pAAV2
  Vector type: AAV
Growth in bacteria
  Bacterial resistance: Ampicillin, 100 μg/mL
  Growth temperature: 37°C
  Growth strain: NEB Stable
  Copy number: High Copy
Gene/Insert
  Gene/Insert name: SYFP2
  Species: Synthetic
  Promoter: minBG
  Cloning method: Gibson Cloning
Terms and licenses: Academic/Nonprofit Terms; Industry Terms: Not Available to Industry
How to cite: AiP14288 - pAAV-AiE0356h_3xC5-minBG-SYFP2-WPRE3-BGHpA (Alias: CN4288) was a gift from Allen Institute for Brain Science & Jonathan Ting (Addgene plasmid # 230488 ; http://n2t.net/addgene:230488 ; RRID:Addgene_230488)
