[The description below was written by a language model from this plasmid's Addgene catalogue record and pLannotate feature annotations shown in this document.]
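Description:
AiP14288 - pAAV-AiE0356h_3xC5-minBG-SYFP2-WPRE3-BGHpA (alias CN4288) is an AAV transfer plasmid built on a pAAV2 backbone, about 4.7 kb in the sequenced record, intended for packaging an enhancer-driven reporter genome into recombinant adeno-associated virus. It is maintained in bacteria as a high-copy plasmid through a ColE1/pUC-type origin and selected with ampicillin via the β-lactamase gene and its native promoter. The backbone also carries an f1 phage origin and short remnants of pBR322 bom and rop sequences. A recombination-deficient growth strain is recorded, consistent with the need to keep the repetitive inverted terminal repeats intact. The annotation finds a complete AAV2 ITR downstream of the cassette and only short ITR fragments at the upstream end, which may reflect the difficulty of sequencing and annotating these hairpin-forming repeats rather than a real truncation.

Between the ITRs, the expression cassette places the AiE0356h_3xC5 enhancer upstream of a minimal beta-globin promoter (minBG). These two elements are named in the catalogue entry but are not annotated in the feature table; they presumably occupy the unannotated stretch preceding the reporter. The name suggests a triplicated core of the parent enhancer, though the record does not explain this. The minimal promoter has little activity by itself, so transcription depends on the enhancer, which is designed to restrict expression to specific populations of brain cells. The reporter is SYFP2, a rapidly maturing monomeric yellow fluorescent protein, followed by WPRE3, a shortened woodchuck posttranscriptional regulatory element (detected as two WPRE fragments) that boosts transcript expression, and a bovine growth hormone polyadenylation signal. The construct belongs to a suite of enhancer AAVs for genetic access to cortical cell types; the targeted population is not stated in the record.
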