Features (pLannotate 1.2.2; 14 found; start..end, strand, type, name):
     12..39      +  repeat_region  AAV2 ITR (fragment): inverted terminal repeat of adeno-associated virus serotype 2 inverted
     68..95      +  repeat_region  AAV2 ITR (fragment): inverted terminal repeat of adeno-associated virus serotype 2 inverted
    691..1407    +  CDS            SYFP2: SYFP2 is a basic (constitutively fluorescent) yellow fluorescent protein published in 2006, derived from Aequorea victoria. It is reported to be a very rapidly-maturing monomer with moderate acid sensitivity.
   1447..1604    +  misc_feature   WPRE (fragment): woodchuck hepatitis virus posttranscriptional regulatory element
   1610..1690    +  misc_feature   WPRE (fragment): woodchuck hepatitis virus posttranscriptional regulatory element
   1707..1818    +  polyA_signal   bGH poly(A) signal: bovine growth hormone polyadenylation signal
   1936..2076    +  repeat_region  AAV2 ITR: inverted terminal repeat of adeno-associated virus serotype 2 inverted
   2081..2132    -  misc_feature   bom (fragment): basis of mobility region from pBR322
   2151..2606    +  rep_origin     f1 ori (sequence partly withheld): f1 bacteriophage origin of replication; arrow indicates direction of (+) strand synthesis
   2607..2656    -  misc_feature   bom (fragment): basis of mobility region from pBR322
   2758..2793    -  CDS            rop (fragment): Rop protein, which maintains plasmids at low copy number; rop
   2888..2992    +  promoter       AmpR promoter: bla
   2993..3853    +  CDS            AmpR: β-lactamase; bla; confers resistance to ampicillin, carbenicillin, and related antibiotics
   4024..4612    +  rep_origin     ori: high-copy-number ColE1/pMB1/pBR322/pUC origin of replication
>Addgene plasmid #230488 | AiP14288 - pAAV-AiE0356h_3xC5-minBG-SYFP2-WPRE3-BGHpA (Alias: CN4288) | addgene full sequence | sequence record 470858 | Addgene NGS Result
CCTGCAGGCAGCTGCGCGCTCGCTCGCTCACTGAGGCCGCCCGGGCGTCGGGCGACCTTTGGTCGCCCGG
CCTCAGTGAGCGAGCGAGCGCGCAGAGAGGGAGTGGCCAACTCCATCACTAGGGGTTCCTGCGGCCGCAC
GCGTCCAGGGCACCAAAGACCCGCACAGTGAGCATCAAGGCCAGCAAGGGCACAAAGCCAGCTGTCACCT
GTCCTCTGGGCCAAGCCAAGGGGGGCTGGCCTCCTGGCCACCTCCTTGGGGGAGCAGTACCCCCATTGTC
ATGACTTGTTCACCCAGGGCACCAAAGACCCGCACAGTGAGCATCAAGGCCAGCAAGGGCACAAAGCCAG
CTGTCACCTGTCCTCTGGGCCAAGCCAAGGGGGGCTGGCCTCCTGGCCACCTCCTTGGGGGAGCAGTACC
CCCATTGTCATGACTTGTTCACCCAGGGCACCAAAGACCCGCACAGTGAGCATCAAGGCCAGCAAGGGCA
CAAAGCCAGCTGTCACCTGTCCTCTGGGCCAAGCCAAGGGGGGCTGGCCTCCTGGCCACCTCCTTGGGGG
AGCAGTACCCCCATTGTCATGACTTGTTCACGAGCTCGGGCTGGGCATAAAAGTCAGGGCAGAGCCATCT
ATTGCTTACATTTGCTTCTGGGATCCAGATCTTTCGAAGCTAGCGCTACCGGTCGCCACCATGGTGAGCA
AGGGCGAGGAGCTGTTCACCGGGGTGGTGCCCATCCTGGTCGAGCTGGACGGCGACGTAAACGGCCACAA
GTTCAGCGTGTCCGGCGAGGGCGAGGGCGATGCCACCTACGGCAAGCTGACCCTGAAGCTGATCTGCACC
ACCGGCAAGCTGCCCGTGCCCTGGCCCACCCTCGTGACCACCCTGGGCTACGGCGTGCAGTGCTTCGCCC
GCTACCCCGACCACATGAAGCAGCACGACTTCTTCAAGTCCGCCATGCCCGAAGGCTACGTCCAGGAGCG
CACCATCTTCTTCAAGGACGACGGCAACTACAAGACCCGCGCCGAGGTGAAGTTCGAGGGCGACACCCTG
GTGAACCGCATCGAGCTGAAGGGCATCGACTTCAAGGAGGACGGCAACATCCTGGGGCACAAGCTGGAGT
ACAACTACAACAGCCACAACGTCTATATCACCGCCGACAAGCAGAAGAACGGCATCAAGGCCAACTTCAA
GATCCGCCACAACATCGAGGACGGCGGCGTGCAGCTCGCCGACCACTACCAGCAGAACACCCCCATCGGC
GACGGCCCCGTGCTGCTGCCCGACAACCACTACCTGAGCTACCAGTCCAAGCTGAGCAAAGACCCCAACG
AGAAGCGCGATCACATGGTCCTGCTGGAGTTCGTGACCGCCGCCGGGATCACTCTCGGCATGGACGAGCT
GTACAAGTAAGTCGACGGCGCGCCGCGGCCGCGAATTCGATATCATAATCAACCTCTGGATTACAAAATT
TGTGAAAGATTGACTGGTATTCTTAACTATGTTGCTCCTTTTACGCTATGTGGATACGCTGCTTTAATGC
CTTTGTATCATGCTATTGCTTCCCGTATGGCTTTCATTTTCTCCTCCTTGTATAAATCCTGGTTAGTTCT
TGCCACGGCGGAACTCATCGCCGCCTGCCTTGCCCGCTGCTGGACAGGGGCTCGGCTGTTGGGCACTGAC
AATTCCGTGGCTCGAGAGATCTTCGACTGTGCCTTCTAGTTGCCAGCCATCTGTTGTTTGCCCCTCCCCC
GTGCCTTCCTTGACCCTGGAAGGTGCCACTCCCACTGTCCTTTCCTAATAAAATGAGGAAATTGCATCGC
ATTGTCTGAGTAGGTGTCATTCTATTCTGGGGGGTGGGGTGGGGCAGGACAGCAAGGGGGAGGATTGGGA
AGACAATAGCAGGCATGAGATCTCACGTGCGGACCGAGCGGCCGCAGGAACCCCTAGTGATGGAGTTGGC
CACTCCCTCTCTGCGCGCTCGCTCGCTCACTGAGGCCGGGCGACCAAAGGTCGCCCGACGCCCGGGCTTT
GCCCGGGCGGCCTCAGTGAGCGAGCGAGCGCGCAGCTGCCTGCAGGGGCGCCTGATGCGGTATTTTCTCC
TTACGCATCTGTGCGGTATTTCACACCGCATA
[95 nt withheld, positions 2133-2227]
T
[46 nt withheld, positions 2229-2274]
C
[141 nt withheld, positions 2276-2416]
CCTTTGACGTTGGAGTCCACGTTCTTT
[37 nt withheld, positions 2444-2480]
ACTCTATCTCGGGCTATTCTTTTGATTTATAAGGGATTTTGCCGATTTCGGTCTATTGGTTAAAAAATGA
GCTGATTTAACAAAAATTTAACGCGAATTTTAACAAAATATTAACGTTTACAATTTTATGGTGCACTCTC
AGTACAATCTGCTCTGATGCCGCATAGTTAAGCCAGCCCCGACACCCGCCAACACCCGCTGACGCGCCCT
GACGGGCTTGTCTGCTCCCGGCATCCGCTTACAGACAAGCTGTGACCGTCTCCGGGAGCTGCATGTGTCA
GAGGTTTTCACCGTCATCACCGAAACGCGCGAGACGAAAGGGCCTCGTGATACGCCTATTTTTATAGGTT
AATGTCATGATAATAATGGTTTCTTAGACGTCAGGTGGCACTTTTCGGGGAAATGTGCGCGGAACCCCTA
TTTGTTTATTTTTCTAAATACATTCAAATATGTATCCGCTCATGAGACAATAACCCTGATAAATGCTTCA
ATAATATTGAAAAAGGAAGAGTATGAGTATTCAACATTTCCGTGTCGCCCTTATTCCCTTTTTTGCGGCA
TTTTGCCTTCCTGTTTTTGCTCACCCAGAAACGCTGGTGAAAGTAAAAGATGCTGAAGATCAGTTGGGTG
CACGAGTGGGTTACATCGAACTGGATCTCAACAGCGGTAAGATCCTTGAGAGTTTTCGCCCCGAAGAACG
TTTTCCAATGATGAGCACTTTTAAAGTTCTGCTATGTGGCGCGGTATTATCCCGTATTGACGCCGGGCAA
GAGCAACTCGGTCGCCGCATACACTATTCTCAGAATGACTTGGTTGAGTACTCACCAGTCACAGAAAAGC
ATCTTACGGATGGCATGACAGTAAGAGAATTATGCAGTGCTGCCATAACCATGAGTGATAACACTGCGGC
CAACTTACTTCTGACAACGATCGGAGGACCGAAGGAGCTAACCGCTTTTTTGCACAACATGGGGGATCAT
GTAACTCGCCTTGATCGTTGGGAACCGGAGCTGAATGAAGCCATACCAAACGACGAGCGTGACACCACGA
TGCCTGTAGCAATGGCAACAACGTTGCGCAAACTATTAACTGGCGAACTACTTACTCTAGCTTCCCGGCA
ACAATTAATAGACTGGATGGAGGCGGATAAAGTTGCAGGACCACTTCTGCGCTCGGCCCTTCCGGCTGGC
TGGTTTATTGCTGATAAATCTGGAGCCGGTGAGCGTGGGTCTCGCGGTATCATTGCAGCACTGGGGCCAG
ATGGTAAGCCCTCCCGTATCGTAGTTATCTACACGACGGGGAGTCAGGCAACTATGGATGAACGAAATAG
ACAGATCGCTGAGATAGGTGCCTCACTGATTAAGCATTGGTAACTGTCAGACCAAGTTTACTCATATATA
CTTTAGATTGATTTAAAACTTCATTTTTAATTTAAAAGGATCTAGGTGAAGATCCTTTTTGATAATCTCA
TGACCAAAATCCCTTAACGTGAGTTTTCGTTCCACTGAGCGTCAGACCCCGTAGAAAAGATCAAAGGATC
TTCTTGAGATCCTTTTTTTCTGCGCGTAATCTGCTGCTTGCAAACAAAAAAACCACCGCTACCAGCGGTG
GTTTGTTTGCCGGATCAAGAGCTACCAACTCTTTTTCCGAAGGTAACTGGCTTCAGCAGAGCGCAGATAC
CAAATACTGTTCTTCTAGTGTAGCCGTAGTTAGGCCACCACTTCAAGAACTCTGTAGCACCGCCTACATA
CCTCGCTCTGCTAATCCTGTTACCAGTGGCTGCTGCCAGTGGCGATAAGTCGTGTCTTACCGGGTTGGAC
TCAAGACGATAGTTACCGGATAAGGCGCAGCGGTCGGGCTGAACGGGGGGTTCGTGCACACAGCCCAGCT
TGGAGCGAACGACCTACACCGAACTGAGATACCTACAGCGTGAGCTATGAGAAAGCGCCACGCTTCCCGA
AGGGAGAAAGGCGGACAGGTATCCGGTAAGCGGCAGGGTCGGAACAGGAGAGCGCACGAGGGAGCTTCCA
GGGGGAAACGCCTGGTATCTTTATAGTCCTGTCGGGTTTCGCCACCTCTGACTTGAGCGTCGATTTTTGT
GATGCTCGTCAGGGGGGCGGAGCCTATGGAAAAACGCCAGCAACGCGGCCTTTTTACGGTTCCTGGCCTT
TTGCTGGCCTTTTGCTCACATGT
